Addgene plasmid #212488: pTwist-SARS-CoV-2 Spike-deltaC18 T19I (ATA)
Purpose: Encodes SARS-CoV-2 spike T19I for pseudovirus production
Depositing lab: Alejandro Balazs. Depositing organization: Massachusetts General Hospital. Publication: Ongoing evolution of SARS-CoV-2 drives escape from mRNA vaccine-induced humoral immunity. Roederer AL, Cao Y, Denis KS, Sheehan ML, Li CJ, Lam EC, Gregory DJ, Poznansky MC, Iafrate AJ, Canaday DH, Gravenstein S, Garcia-Beltran WF, Balazs AB. medRxiv [Preprint]. 2024 Mar 7:2024.03.05.24303815. doi: 10.1101/2024.03.05.24303815. PubMed 38496628.
Backbone
  Vector backbone: pTwist-CMV-BetaGlobin-WPRE-Neo
  Backbone manufacturer: Twist
  Vector type: Mammalian Expression
Growth in bacteria
  Bacterial resistance: Ampicillin, 100 μg/mL
  Growth temperature: 37°C
  Growth strain: DH5alpha
  Copy number: High Copy
Gene/Insert
  Gene/Insert name: SARS-CoV-2 Spike T19I
  Species: Severe acute respiratory syndrome coronavirus 2
  Mutation: T19I
  Entrez Gene: S (a.k.a. GU280_gp02, spike glycoprotein)
  Promoter: CAG
  Cloning method: Ligation Independent Cloning
Terms and licenses: Academic/Nonprofit Terms; Industry Terms: Not Available to Industry
Depositor comments: Please visit https://www.medrxiv.org/content/10.1101/2024.03.05.24303815v1 for medRxiv preprint.
How to cite: pTwist-SARS-CoV-2 Spike-deltaC18 T19I (ATA) was a gift from Alejandro Balazs (Addgene plasmid # 212488 ; http://n2t.net/addgene:212488 ; RRID:Addgene_212488)
