[The description below was written by a language model from this plasmid's Addgene catalogue record and pLannotate feature annotations shown in this document.]
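Description:
pTwist-SARS-CoV-2 Spike-deltaC18 T19I (ATA) is a mammalian expression plasmid built on the Twist pTwist-CMV-BetaGlobin-WPRE-Neo backbone. It encodes the SARS-CoV-2 spike glycoprotein carrying the single substitution T19I. The name indicates an 18-residue C-terminal deletion (deltaC18), a cytoplasmic-tail truncation commonly used to improve spike incorporation into pseudotyped particles, and the annotated spike reading frame of 3,765 nt is consistent with a slightly shortened protein. The "(ATA)" in the name presumably denotes the isoleucine codon used at position 19, although the record does not say so.

The catalogue lists the promoter as CAG. However, the feature table of the 10,462 nt sequence shows a CMV enhancer and CMV promoter elements followed by a truncated human β-globin intron upstream of the spike gene. This matches the CMV-BetaGlobin backbone name rather than a classical CAG promoter. Downstream of the coding sequence, a WPRE enhances transcript stability and expression, and an SV40 polyadenylation signal is annotated after it (on the reverse strand). Bacterial and T7 terminators and β-globin locus insulator elements flank the expression unit and help isolate it from neighbouring transcription. A separate cassette contains the SV40 early promoter, the neo gene and a bGH poly(A) signal, allowing G418 selection in mammalian cells. In E. coli the plasmid is propagated through a high-copy ColE1/pUC-type origin with ampicillin resistance.

The stated purpose is pseudovirus production. The plasmid supplies the spike envelope protein in producer cells, and the depositor's associated study concerns SARS-CoV-2 escape from vaccine-induced antibody responses. This construct lets the effect of the T19I mutation be examined on its own.
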