Features (pLannotate 1.2.2; 21 found; start..end, strand, type, name):
      1..3765    +  CDS            S: SPIKE_SARS2 - Experimental evidence at protein level: Swiss-Prot protein existence level 1. [Spike glycoprotein]: May down-regulate host tetherin (BST2) by lysosomal degradation, thereby counteracting its antiviral activity. From Severe acute respiratory syndrome coronavirus 2 (2019-nCoV) (SARS-CoV-2).
   3839..4427    +  misc_feature   WPRE: woodchuck hepatitis virus posttranscriptional regulatory element
   4480..4601    -  polyA_signal   SV40 poly(A) signal: SV40 polyadenylation signal
   4624..4693    -  CDS            large T antigen (fragment): large T antigen from SV40 (simian virus 40)
   4716..4762    +  terminator     T7 terminator: transcription terminator for bacteriophage T7 RNA polymerase
   4792..4928    +  terminator     rrnG terminator: transcription terminator from the E. coli ribosomal RNA rrnG operon (Albrechtsen et al., 1991)
   4973..5044    +  misc_feature   3' β-globin insulator: insulator downstream of the human β-globin locus (Farrell et al., 2002)
   5089..5285    +  promoter       SV40 promoter: SV40 early promoter
   5299..6090    +  CDS            neo: KKA2_KLEPN - Also known as kan, nptII. Experimental evidence at protein level: Swiss-Prot protein existence level 1. Resistance to kanamycin, neomycin, paromomycin, ribostamycin, butirosin and gentamicin B. From Klebsiella pneumoniae.
   6104..6328    +  polyA_signal   bGH poly(A) signal: bovine growth hormone polyadenylation signal
   6524..7112    -  rep_origin     ori: high-copy-number ColE1/pMB1/pBR322/pUC origin of replication
   7284..7348    -  CDS            bla(M) (fragment): β-lactamase lacking the signal sequence; bla(M); allows cytosolic expression of β-lactamase
   7858..8718    +  CDS            AmpR: β-lactamase; bla; confers resistance to ampicillin, carbenicillin, and related antibiotics
   8731..8867    +  terminator     rrnG terminator: transcription terminator from the E. coli ribosomal RNA rrnG operon (Albrechtsen et al., 1991)
   9019..9090    +  misc_feature   5' β-globin insulator: insulator upstream of the human β-globin locus (Farrell et al., 2002)
   9095..9141    -  terminator     T7 terminator: transcription terminator for bacteriophage T7 RNA polymerase
   9159..9207    -  polyA_signal   poly(A) signal: synthetic polyadenylation signal
   9288..9591    +  enhancer       CMV enhancer: human cytomegalovirus immediate early enhancer
   9664..9681    -  promoter       CMV promoter (fragment): human cytomegalovirus (CMV) immediate early promoter
   9744..9795    +  promoter       CMVd2 promoter: truncated human cytomegalovirus (CMV) immediate early promoter that yields moderately reduced expression relative to the full-length promoter
   9929..10404   +  intron         β-globin intron: internally truncated intron from human β-globin
>Addgene plasmid #212488 | pTwist-SARS-CoV-2 Spike-deltaC18 T19I (ATA) | addgene full sequence | sequence record 433132 | Addgene NGS Result
ATGTTTGTGTTCCTCGTTCTCCTGCCCCTCGTTTCTTCCCAATGCGTGAACCTCATAACTAGAACGCAGC
TCCCACCCGCTTACACGAACTCTTTTACTCGTGGAGTATACTATCCCGATAAAGTCTTTAGGTCCAGTGT
CCTTCATTCTACTCAAGACCTTTTCCTGCCATTCTTCTCAAATGTCACCTGGTTCCATGCTATCCACGTT
TCTGGCACCAACGGAACTAAACGATTTGATAATCCCGTCTTGCCATTTAACGATGGCGTATACTTTGCCT
CAACGGAGAAGTCCAACATTATCCGGGGATGGATATTTGGCACCACCCTGGACTCCAAGACACAGTCTCT
CCTCATTGTGAACAACGCCACCAATGTCGTCATCAAAGTCTGTGAATTTCAATTTTGTAACGATCCCTTT
CTCGGGGTTTATTATCATAAGAATAACAAGTCTTGGATGGAGTCAGAGTTCCGCGTTTACAGTTCCGCTA
ACAACTGTACTTTTGAGTACGTTTCCCAACCATTTCTCATGGATCTTGAAGGGAAGCAAGGCAACTTCAA
GAATCTCCGCGAATTTGTGTTTAAGAATATAGACGGCTACTTCAAAATTTATAGCAAGCATACCCCGATA
AATCTGGTTCGGGATCTCCCTCAAGGCTTCTCCGCGTTGGAACCCCTCGTGGACTTGCCGATTGGCATCA
ACATCACCCGGTTCCAAACCCTTCTTGCCCTTCATCGAAGCTACCTCACGCCTGGCGACAGTAGTAGTGG
TTGGACAGCGGGCGCAGCAGCCTACTATGTGGGATATTTGCAACCACGCACCTTTCTTCTCAAATATAAC
GAAAACGGAACAATTACCGATGCCGTAGACTGTGCCCTCGATCCCCTGTCCGAAACTAAATGCACACTCA
AGTCCTTCACAGTTGAGAAAGGCATATACCAAACCAGTAACTTCCGCGTCCAACCCACCGAATCCATTGT
TCGATTCCCTAACATCACCAATTTGTGTCCTTTCGGTGAAGTATTTAATGCCACTCGATTTGCATCAGTT
TATGCCTGGAATCGCAAGCGAATATCAAATTGTGTTGCAGATTATAGTGTCCTGTATAATAGCGCATCAT
TCAGCACTTTTAAGTGTTATGGGGTCAGCCCTACGAAATTGAATGACTTGTGTTTTACCAACGTTTACGC
AGATTCTTTCGTCATACGCGGCGACGAAGTCCGACAGATTGCACCGGGGCAAACCGGAAAGATAGCAGAC
TATAATTATAAGTTGCCGGATGACTTCACCGGCTGCGTTATAGCATGGAACTCCAATAATCTCGATTCAA
AAGTCGGCGGCAACTATAATTATCTTTACCGCCTGTTTCGCAAGTCAAATCTGAAGCCCTTTGAACGTGA
CATCTCCACCGAAATTTATCAAGCTGGCAGCACCCCATGTAATGGAGTGGAAGGGTTTAACTGTTATTTT
CCCCTTCAATCATACGGATTTCAACCAACAAATGGGGTGGGCTATCAACCATATCGGGTGGTAGTCTTGA
GCTTTGAGCTGCTCCACGCACCGGCTACAGTTTGCGGACCGAAGAAAAGCACTAACCTGGTGAAGAATAA
ATGTGTGAACTTCAACTTTAATGGGCTCACCGGAACAGGGGTGCTGACAGAATCAAACAAGAAATTTCTC
CCTTTTCAACAATTTGGTAGAGACATTGCCGATACCACAGATGCCGTCCGCGATCCGCAAACACTGGAAA
TCCTCGATATAACACCCTGTAGCTTCGGCGGGGTCAGCGTGATAACTCCCGGAACGAACACATCCAACCA
AGTGGCTGTCCTGTATCAAGATGTCAACTGTACCGAAGTCCCTGTGGCGATACACGCCGACCAACTGACA
CCCACCTGGAGAGTCTACTCAACAGGTTCCAATGTCTTTCAAACTAGAGCGGGTTGTCTCATTGGCGCTG
AGCATGTCAATAATTCATACGAATGTGATATTCCTATTGGGGCAGGAATCTGTGCGTCTTATCAAACTCA
AACGAACTCACCACGGCGCGCTCGCTCAGTAGCCAGCCAGTCCATAATCGCCTATACCATGAGTCTCGGG
GCTGAGAACTCCGTGGCTTATTCAAACAATTCCATCGCAATCCCAACTAACTTTACCATTAGCGTTACCA
CGGAAATCTTGCCCGTCAGCATGACTAAGACGAGCGTAGACTGTACGATGTATATCTGTGGGGATTCCAC
CGAGTGTAGCAACCTCTTGCTTCAATACGGGTCTTTCTGTACTCAACTCAACCGAGCATTGACCGGAATT
GCGGTCGAACAAGACAAGAATACCCAAGAGGTGTTCGCACAAGTAAAGCAAATATACAAAACGCCGCCAA
TCAAAGATTTTGGCGGGTTTAATTTTAGCCAAATACTGCCAGACCCATCTAAGCCTTCAAAACGCAGCTT
TATCGAGGATCTGCTGTTCAACAAAGTTACGTTGGCTGACGCGGGTTTCATTAAGCAGTATGGGGATTGT
TTGGGAGACATTGCGGCCCGCGACCTTATCTGTGCTCAAAAATTCAATGGGTTGACAGTTCTGCCCCCTC
TGCTCACTGATGAGATGATTGCACAGTATACATCAGCATTGTTGGCAGGAACCATTACATCCGGCTGGAC
TTTTGGCGCGGGTGCGGCCCTTCAAATACCTTTCGCTATGCAAATGGCTTACAGATTCAATGGGATTGGT
GTCACGCAAAATGTATTGTATGAAAATCAGAAGCTGATCGCTAATCAATTTAACAGCGCGATTGGCAAGA
TCCAAGATTCACTGTCAAGCACAGCGTCCGCCCTCGGCAAACTCCAAGATGTTGTGAATCAAAACGCCCA
GGCCCTGAATACCCTCGTGAAGCAACTGAGTTCTAACTTCGGCGCAATCTCCAGCGTCCTCAACGACATA
TTGTCCAGACTTGATAAGGTGGAAGCCGAGGTGCAAATTGATCGGCTCATCACAGGCAGGCTCCAGTCAC
TCCAAACTTATGTGACACAACAGTTGATCCGGGCTGCTGAGATACGAGCAAGCGCCAACCTGGCCGCCAC
TAAAATGTCAGAGTGCGTGCTCGGGCAGTCCAAACGGGTTGACTTTTGTGGCAAGGGCTATCACTTGATG
TCCTTCCCCCAATCCGCCCCACATGGAGTGGTCTTTCTCCACGTCACTTATGTCCCTGCTCAAGAGAAGA
ACTTTACGACAGCTCCAGCAATCTGTCACGATGGCAAAGCGCACTTTCCCAGGGAAGGCGTTTTCGTCAG
TAATGGCACGCATTGGTTTGTGACCCAAAGGAATTTCTATGAACCCCAAATCATAACCACTGACAATACA
TTTGTCTCAGGCAACTGTGATGTGGTCATTGGGATCGTGAACAACACGGTATATGATCCCCTGCAACCCG
AGTTGGATAGCTTCAAAGAGGAATTGGATAAATACTTTAAGAATCATACTTCACCCGATGTTGATCTCGG
GGACATATCAGGAATAAATGCAAGTGTCGTCAACATTCAGAAAGAGATTGATCGCCTTAATGAGGTCGCC
AAGAACTTGAATGAATCTTTGATCGACTTGCAAGAACTGGGCAAATACGAACAATATATTAAATGGCCCT
GGTACATTTGGTTGGGCTTTATCGCCGGACTTATAGCTATCGTTATGGTCACAATTATGTTGTGCTGTAT
GACTAGCTGTTGTTCCTGCTTGAAAGGATGTTGCAGTTGCGGATCTTGTTGTAAATAAAGGATCCTCTAG
AAGTTGTCTCCTCCTGCACTGACTGACTGATACAATCGATTTCTGGATCCGCAGGCCTAATCAACCTCTG
GATTACAAAATTTGTGAAAGATTGACTGGTATTCTTAACTATGTTGCTCCTTTTACGCTATGTGGATACG
CTGCTTTAATGCCTTTGTATCATGCTATTGCTTCCCGTATGGCTTTCATTTTCTCCTCCTTGTATAAATC
CTGGTTGCTGTCTCTTTATGAGGAGTTGTGGCCCGTTGTCAGGCAACGTGGCGTGGTGTGCACTGTGTTT
GCTGACGCAACCCCCACTGGTTGGGGCATTGCCACCACCTGTCAGCTCCTTTCCGGGACTTTCGCTTTCC
CCCTCCCTATTGCCACGGCGGAACTCATCGCCGCCTGCCTTGCCCGCTGCTGGACAGGGGCTCGGCTGTT
GGGCACTGACAATTCCGTGGTGTTGTCGGGGAAGCTGACGTCCTTTCCATGGCTGCTCGCCTGTGTTGCC
ACCTGGATTCTGCGCGGGACGTCCTTCTGCTACGTCCCTTCGGCCCTCAATCCAGCGGACCTTCCTTCCC
GCGGCCTGCTGCCGGCTCTGCGGCCTCTTCCGCGTCTTCGCCTTCGCCCTCAGACGAGTCGGATCTCCCT
TTGGGCCGCCTCCCCGCCTGTCTAGCTTGACTGACTGAGATACAGCGTACCTTCAGCTCACAGACATGAT
AAGATACATTGATGAGTTTGGACAAACCACAACTAGAATGCAGTGAAAAAAATGCTTTATTTGTGAAATT
TGTGATGCTATTGCTTTATTTGTAACCATTATAAGCTGCAATAAACAAGTTAACAACAACAATTGCATTC
ATTTTATGTTTCAGGTTCAGGGGGAGGTGTGGGAGGTTTTTTAAAGCAAGTAAAACCTCTACAAATGTGG
TATTGGCCCATCTCTATCGGTATCGTAGCATAACCCCTTGGGGCCTCTAAACGGGTCTTGAGGGGTTTTT
TGTGCCCCTCGGGCCGGATTGCTATCTACCGGCATTGGCGCAGAAAAAAATGCCTGATGCGACGCTGCGC
GTCTTATACTCCCACATATGCCAGATTCAGCAACGGATACGGCTTCCCCAACTTGCCCACTTCCATACGT
GTCCTCCTTACCAGAAATTTATCCTTAAGGTCGTCAGCTATCCTGCAGGCGATCTCTCGATTTCGATCAA
GACATTCCTTTAATGGTCTTTTCTGGACACCACTAGGGGTCAGAAGTAGTTCATCAAACTTTCTTCCCTC
CCTAATCTCATTGGTTACCTTGGGCTATCGAAACTTAATTAAGCGATCTGCATCTCAATTAGTCAGCAAC
CATAGTCCCGCCCCTAACTCCGCCCATCCCGCCCCTAACTCCGCCCAGTTCCGCCCATTCTCCGCCCCAT
CGCTGACTAATTTTTTTTATTTATGCAGAGGCCGAGGCCGCCTCGGCCTCTGAGCTATTCCAGAAGTAGT
GAGGAGGCTTTTTTGGAGGCCTAGGCTTTTGCAAAGGAGGTAGCCAACATGATTGAACAAGATGGATTGC
ACGCAGGTTCTCCCGCCGCTTGGGTGGAGAGGCTATTCGGCTATGACTGGGCACAACAGACAATCGGCTG
CTCTGATGCCGCCGTGTTCCGGCTGTCAGCGCAGGGGCGCCCGGTTCTTTTTGTCAAGACCGACCTGTCC
GGTGCCCTGAATGAACTCCAGGACGAGGCAGCGCGGCTATCGTGGCTGGCCACGACGGGCGTTCCTTGCG
CAGCTGTGCTCGACGTTGTCACTGAAGCGGGAAGGGACTGGCTGCTATTGGGCGAAGTGCCGGGGCAGGA
TCTCCTGTCATCTCACCTTGCTCCTGCCGAGAAAGTATCCATCATGGCTGATGCAATGCGGCGGCTGCAT
ACGCTTGATCCGGCTACCTGCCCATTCGACCACCAAGCGAAACATCGCATCGAGCGAGCACGTACTCGGA
TGGAAGCCGGTCTTGTCGATCAGGATGATCTGGACGAAGAGCATCAGGGGCTCGCGCCAGCCGAACTGTT
CGCCAGGCTCAAGGCGCGGATGCCCGACGGCGAGGATCTCGTCGTGACCCACGGCGATGCCTGCTTGCCG
AATATCATGGTGGAAAATGGCCGCTTTTCTGGATTCATCGACTGTGGCCGGCTGGGTGTGGCGGACCGCT
ATCAGGACATAGCGTTGGCTACCCGTGATATTGCTGAAGAGCTTGGCGGCGAATGGGCTGACCGCTTCCT
CGTGCTTTACGGTATCGCCGCTCCCGATTCGCAGCGCATCGCCTTCTATCGCCTTCTTGACGAGTTCTTC
TAGTATGTAAGCCCTGTGCCTTCTAGTTGCCAGCCATCTGTTGTTTGCCCCTCCCCCGTGCCTTCCTTGA
CCCTGGAAGGTGCCACTCCCACTGTCCTTTCCTAATAAAATGAGGAAATTGCATCGCATTGTCTGAGTAG
GTGTCATTCTATTCTGGGGGGTGGGGTGGGGCAGGACAGCAAGGGGGAGGATTGGGAAGACAATAGCAGG
CATGCTGGGGATGCGGTGGGCTCTATGGTTAATTAACCAGTCAAGTCAGCTACTTGGCGAGATCGACTTG
TCTGGGTTTCGACTACGCTCAGAATTGCGTCAGTCAAGTTCGATCTGGTCCTTGCTATTGCACCCGTTCT
CCGATTACGAGTTTCATTTAAATCATGTGAGCAAAAGGCCAGCAAAAGGCCAGGAACCGTAAAAAGGCCG
CGTTGCTGGCGTTTTTCCATAGGCTCCGCCCCCCTGACGAGCATCACAAAAATCGACGCTCAAGTCAGAG
GTGGCGAAACCCGACAGGACTATAAAGATACCAGGCGTTTCCCCCTGGAAGCTCCCTCGTGCGCTCTCCT
GTTCCGACCCTGCCGCTTACCGGATACCTGTCCGCCTTTCTCCCTTCGGGAAGCGTGGCGCTTTCTCATA
GCTCACGCTGTAGGTATCTCAGTTCGGTGTAGGTCGTTCGCTCCAAGCTGGGCTGTGTGCACGAACCCCC
CGTTCAGCCCGACCGCTGCGCCTTATCCGGTAACTATCGTCTTGAGTCCAACCCGGTAAGACACGACTTA
TCGCCACTGGCAGCAGCCACTGGTAACAGGATTAGCAGAGCGAGGTATGTAGGCGGTGCTACAGAGTTCT
TGAAGTGGTGGCCTAACTACGGCTACACTAGAAGAACAGTATTTGGTATCTGCGCTCTGCTGAAGCCAGT
TACCTTCGGAAAAAGAGTTGGTAGCTCTTGATCCGGCAAACAAACCACCGCTGGTAGCGGTGGTTTTTTT
GTTTGCAAGCAGCAGATTACGCGCAGAAAAAAAGGATCTCAAGAAGATCCTTTGATCTTTTCTACGGGGT
CTGACGCTCAGTGGAACGAAAACTCACGTTAAGGGATTTTGGTCATGAGATTATCAAAAAGGATCTTCAC
CTAGATCCTTTTAAATTAAAAATGAAGTTTTAAATCAATCTAAAGTATATATGAGTAAACTTGGTCTGAC
AGTTACCAATGCTTAATCAGTGAGGCACCTATCTCAGCGATCTGTCTATTTCGTTCATCCATAGTTGCAT
TTAAATTTCCGAACTCTCCAAGGCCCTCGTCGGAAAATCTTCAAACCTTTCGTCCGATCCATCTTGCAGG
CTACCTCTCGAACGAACTATCGCAAGTCTCTTGGCCGGCCTTGCGCCTTGGCTATTGCTTGGCAGCGCCT
ATCGCCAGGTATTACTCCAATCCCGAATATCCGAGATCGGGATCACCCGAGAGAAGTTCAACCTACATCC
TCAATCCCGATCTATCCGAGATCCGAGGAATATCGAAATCGGGGCGCGCCTGGTGTACCGAGAACGATCC
TCTCAGTGCGAGTCTCGACGATCCATATCGTTGCTTGGCAGTCAGCCAGTCGGAATCCAGCTTGGGACCC
AGGAAGTCCAATCGTCAGATATTGTACTCAAGCCTGGTCACGGCAGCGTACCGATCTGTTTAAACCTAGA
TATTGATAGTCTGATCGGTCAACGTATAATCGAGTCCTAGCTTTTGCAAACATCTATCAAGAGACAGGAT
CAGCAGGAGGCTTTCGCATGAGTATTCAACATTTCCGTGTCGCCCTTATTCCCTTTTTTGCGGCATTTTG
CCTTCCTGTTTTTGCTCACCCAGAAACGCTGGTGAAAGTAAAAGATGCTGAAGATCAGTTGGGTGCGCGA
GTGGGTTACATCGAACTGGATCTCAACAGCGGTAAGATCCTTGAGAGTTTTCGCCCCGAAGAACGCTTTC
CAATGATGAGCACTTTTAAAGTTCTGCTATGTGGCGCGGTATTATCCCGTATTGACGCCGGGCAAGAGCA
ACTCGGTCGCCGCATACACTATTCTCAGAATGACTTGGTTGAGTATTCACCAGTCACAGAAAAGCATCTT
ACGGATGGCATGACAGTAAGAGAATTATGCAGTGCTGCCATAACCATGAGTGATAACACTGCGGCCAACT
TACTTCTGACAACGATTGGAGGACCGAAGGAGCTAACCGCTTTTTTGCACAACATGGGGGATCATGTAAC
TCGCCTTGATCGTTGGGAACCGGAGCTGAATGAAGCCATACCAAACGACGAGCGTGACACCACGATGCCT
GTAGCAATGGCAACAACCTTGCGTAAACTATTAACTGGCGAACTACTTACTCTAGCTTCCCGGCAACAGT
TGATAGACTGGATGGAGGCGGATAAAGTTGCAGGACCACTTCTGCGCTCGGCCCTTCCGGCTGGCTGGTT
TATTGCTGATAAATCTGGAGCCGGTGAGCGTGGGTCTCGCGGTATCATTGCAGCACTGGGGCCAGATGGT
AAGCCCTCCCGTATCGTAGTTATCTACACGACGGGGAGTCAGGCAACTATGGATGAACGAAATAGACAGA
TCGCTGAGATAGGTGCCTCACTGATTAAGCATTGGTAACCGATTCTAGGTGCATTGGCGCAGAAAAAAAT
GCCTGATGCGACGCTGCGCGTCTTATACTCCCACATATGCCAGATTCAGCAACGGATACGGCTTCCCCAA
CTTGCCCACTTCCATACGTGTCCTCCTTACCAGAAATTTATCCTTAAGATCCCGAATCGTTTAAACTCGA
CTCTGGCTCTATCGAATCTCCGTCGTTTCGAGCTTACGCGAACAGCCGTGGCGCTCATTTGCTCGTCGGG
CATCGAATCTCGTCAGCTATCGTCAGCTTACCTTTTTGGCAGCGATCGCGGCTCCCGACATCTTGGACCA
TTAGCTCCACAGGTATCTTCTTCCCTCTAGTGGTCATAACAGCAGCTTCAGCTACCTCTCAATTCAAAAA
ACCCCTCAAGACCCGTTTAGAGGCCCCAAGGGGTTATGCTATCAATCGTTGCGTTACACACACAAAAAAC
CAACACACATCCATCTTCGATGGATAGCGATTTTATTATCTAACTGCTGATCGAGTGTAGCCAGATCTAG
TAATCAATTACGGGGTCATTAGTTCATAGCCCATATATGGAGTTCCGCGTTACATAACTTACGGTAAATG
GCCCGCCTGGCTGACCGCCCAACGACCCCCGCCCATTGACGTCAATAATGACGTATGTTCCCATAGTAAC
GCCAATAGGGACTTTCCATTGACGTCAATGGGTGGAGTATTTACGGTAAACTGCCCACTTGGCAGTACAT
CAAGTGTATCATATGCCAAGTACGCCCCCTATTGACGTCAATGACGGTAAATGGCCCGCCTGGCATTATG
CCCAGTACATGACCTTATGGGACTTTCCTACTTGGCAGTACATCTACGTATTAGTCATCGCTATTACCAT
GCTGATGCGGTTTTGGCAGTACATCAATGGGCGTGGATAGCGGTTTGACTCACGGGGATTTCCAAGTCTC
CACCCCATTGACGTCAATGGGAGTTTGTTTTGGCACCAAAATCAACGGGACTTTCCAAAATGTCGTAACA
ACTCCGCCCCATTGACGCAAATGGGCGGTAGGCGTGTACGGTGGGAGGTCTATATAAGCAGAGCTGGTTT
AGTGAACCGTCAGATCGCCTGGAGACGCCATCCACGCTGTTTTGACCTCCATAGAAGACACCGGGACCGA
TCCAGCCTCCCCTCGAAGCTTACATGTGGTACCGAGCTCGGATCCTGAGAACTTCAGGGTGAGTCTATGG
GACCCTTGATGTTTTCTTTCCCCTTCTTTTCTATGGTTAAGTTCATGTCATAGGAAGGGGAGAAGTAACA
GGGTACACATATTGACCAAATCAGGGTAATTTTGCATTTGTAATTTTAAAAAATGCTTTCTTCTTTTAAT
ATACTTTTTTGTTTATCTTATTTCTAATACTTTCCCTAATCTCTTTCTTTCAGGGCAATAATGATACAAT
GTATCATGCCTCTTTGCACCATTCTAAAGAATAACAGTGATAATTTCTGGGTTAAGGCAATAGCAATATT
TCTGCATATAAATATTTCTGCATATAAATTGTAACTGATGTAAGAGGTTTCATATTGCTAATAGCAGCTA
CAATCCAGCTACCATTCTGCTTTTATTTTATGGTTGGGATAAGGCTGGATTATTCTGAGTCCAAGCTAGG
CCCTTTTGCTAATCATGTTCATACCTCTTATCTTCCTCCCACAGCTCCTGGGCAACGTGCTGGTCTGTGT
GCTGGCCCATCACTTTGGCAAAGGCGGTCGCC
